Addgene plasmid #231287: pAVEC2_N-mEGFP
Purpose: (Empty Backbone) For transiently expressing fusion proteins with N terminally tagged mEGFP in plants (includes p19 silencing suppressor)
Depositing lab: Jacob Brunkard. Depositing organization: University of Wisconsin, Madison. Publication: Seamless, modular binary vectors for plant cell and molecular biology. Greenhalgh R, Horner W, Klimpel KA, Chatterjee S, Scarpin MR, Brunkard JO. Plant Biotechnol J. 2025 Jun 26. doi: 10.1111/pbi.70233. PubMed 40574375.
Backbone
  Vector backbone: Backbone assembled from fragments of pENTR, pEG103, and NPTII
  Vector type: Plant Expression
  Tag / fusion protein: mEGFP (N terminal on insert)
Growth in bacteria
  Bacterial resistance: Kanamycin, 50 μg/mL
  Growth temperature: 37°C
  Growth strain: DH5alpha
  Copy number: Unknown
Gene/Insert
  Gene/Insert name: None
  Mutation: N/A
  Tag / fusion protein: mEGFP (N terminal on insert)
Terms and licenses: Academic/Nonprofit Terms; Industry Terms: Not Available to Industry
Depositor comments: No gene inserted in primary locus, this is a vector backbone. pAVEC2 has a p19 expression cassette (TBSV p19 silencing supressor from tomato bushy stunt virus) inserted into a secondary locus for increased protein expression in plant transient expression experiments.
How to cite: pAVEC2_N-mEGFP was a gift from Jacob Brunkard (Addgene plasmid # 231287 ; http://n2t.net/addgene:231287 ; RRID:Addgene_231287)
