[The description below was written by a language model from this plasmid's Addgene catalogue record and pLannotate feature annotations shown in this document.]
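Description:
pAVEC2_N-mEGFP is an empty binary plant expression vector (about 8.5 kb) designed for transient expression of proteins fused at their N terminus to monomeric EGFP. According to the record, the backbone was assembled from fragments of pENTR, pEG103 and NPTII. It carries two replication systems. A high-copy ColE1/pUC-type origin supports propagation in E. coli. The pVS1 module (StaA stability protein, RepA replication protein and oriV) is commonly used to maintain binary vectors in Agrobacterium. Bacterial selection is by kanamycin, through an aph(3')-Ia KanR gene. The feature table annotates two tandem left-border T-DNA repeats but no right border, and no plant selectable marker is annotated. The lack of a marker is consistent with a vector meant for transient rather than stable expression.

The main expression cassette uses a CaMV 35S promoter preceded by an additional 35S fragment, an arrangement that resembles a duplicated-enhancer 35S. It is followed by the TMV Ω translational enhancer, the mEGFP coding sequence and a CaMV polyadenylation signal. No gene is present at the primary locus. A coding sequence of interest is cloned downstream of mEGFP to produce a strongly and constitutively expressed fluorescent fusion, which can be used for work such as localisation or accumulation studies in plant cells.

A second cassette, in the opposite orientation, encodes the tomato bushy stunt virus p19 protein and ends with the Arabidopsis HSP18.2 terminator. The promoter driving p19 is not annotated in the feature table. p19 binds small interfering RNAs and suppresses post-transcriptional gene silencing, which increases and prolongs protein yield from the co-delivered fusion cassette in transient assays.
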