Features (pLannotate 1.2.2; 14 found; start..end, strand, type, name):
      1..589     +  rep_origin     ori: high-copy-number ColE1/pMB1/pBR322/pUC origin of replication
    827..1456    +  CDS            pVS1 StaA: stability protein from the Pseudomonas plasmid pVS1 (Heeb et al., 2000)
   1885..2958    +  CDS            pVS1 RepA: replication protein from the Pseudomonas plasmid pVS1 (Heeb et al., 2000)
   3024..3218    +  rep_origin     pVS1 oriV: origin of replication for the Pseudomonas plasmid pVS1 (Heeb et al., 2000)
   3385..3408    +  misc_feature   LB T-DNA repeat: left border repeat from octopine Ach5 T-DNA
   3430..3453    +  misc_feature   LB T-DNA repeat: left border repeat from octopine Ach5 T-DNA
   3542..3790    -  terminator     HSP terminator: efficient transcription terminator from the Arabidopsis thaliana heat shock protein 18.2 gene (Nagaya et al., 2010)
   3795..4310    -  CDS            P19_TBSVC: Experimental evidence at protein level: Swiss-Prot protein existence level 1. Acts as a suppressor of RNA-mediated gene silencing, also known as post-transcriptional gene silencing (PTGS), a mechanism of plant viral defense that limits the accumulation of viral RNAs. Binds to short interfering RNAs (siRNAs) with high affinity. Acts as a molecular caliper to specifically select siRNAs based on the length of the duplex region of the RNA (By similarity). From Tomato bushy stunt virus (strain Cherry) (TBSV).
   5563..5863    +  promoter       CaMV 35S promoter (fragment): strong constitutive promoter from cauliflower mosaic virus
   5864..6205    +  promoter       CaMV 35S promoter: strong constitutive promoter from cauliflower mosaic virus
   6221..6276    +  misc_feature   TMV Ω: translational enhancer from the tobacco mosaic virus 5'-leader sequence (Gallie et al., 1988)
   6292..7008    +  CDS            mEGFP: mEGFP is a basic (constitutively fluorescent) green fluorescent protein published in 2002, derived from Aequorea victoria. It has moderate acid sensitivity.
   7184..7343    +  polyA_signal   CaMV poly(A) signal (fragment): cauliflower mosaic virus polyadenylation signal
   7559..8368    +  CDS            KanR: aminoglycoside phosphotransferase; aph(3')-Ia; confers resistance to kanamycin in bacteria or G418 (Geneticin®) in eukaryotes
>Addgene plasmid #231287 | pAVEC2_N-mEGFP | addgene full sequence | sequence record 458406 | Addgene NGS Result
TTGAGATCCTTTTTTTCTGCGCGTAATCTGCTGCTTGCAAACAAAAAAACCACCGCTACCAGCGGTGGTT
TGTTTGCCGGATCAAGAGCTACCAACTCTTTTTCCGAAGGTAACTGGCTTCAGCAGAGCGCAGATACCAA
ATACTGTTCTTCTAGTGTAGCCGTAGTTAGGCCACCACTTCAAGAACTCTGTAGCACCGCCTACATACCT
CGCTCTGCTAATCCTGTTACCAGTGGCTGCTGCCAGTGGCGATAAGTCGTGTCTTACCGGGTTGGACTCA
AGACGATAGTTACCGGATAAGGCGCAGCGGTCGGGCTGAACGGGGGGTTCGTGCACACAGCCCAGCTTGG
AGCGAACGACCTACACCGAACTGAGATACCTACAGCGTGAGCTATGAGAAAGCGCCACGCTTCCCGAAGG
GAGAAAGGCGGACAGGTATCCGGTAAGCGGCAGGGTCGGAACAGGAGAGCGCACGAGGGAGCTTCCAGGG
GGAAACGCCTGGTATCTTTATAGTCCTGTCGGGTTTCGCCACCTCTGACTTGAGCGTCGATTTTTGTGAT
GCTCGTCAGGGGGGCGGAGCCTATGGAAAAACGCCAGCAACGCGGCCTTTTTACGGTTCCTGGCCTTTTG
CTGGCCTTTTGCTCACATGTTCTTTCCTGCGTTATCCCCTGATTCTGTGGATAACCGTATTACCGCCTTT
GAGTGACTGAAGAACCGAGCGCCGCCGTCTAAAAAGGTGATGTGTATTTGAGTAAAACAGCTTGCGTCAT
GCGGTCGCTGCGTATATGATGCGATGAGTAAATAAACAAATACGCAAGGGGAACGCATGAAGGTTATCGC
TGTACTTAACCAGAAAGGCGGGTCAGGCAAGACGACCATCGCAACCCATCTAGCCCGCGCCCTGCAACTC
GCCGGGGCCGATGTTCTGTTAGTCGATTCCGATCCCCAGGGCAGTGCCCGCGATTGGGCGGCCGTGCGGG
AAGATCAACCGCTAACCGTTGTCGGCATCGACCGCCCGACGATTGACCGCGACGTGAAGGCCATCGGCCG
GCGCGACTTCGTAGTGATCGACGGAGCGCCCCAGGCGGCGGACTTGGCTGTGTCCGCGATCAAGGCAGCC
GACTTCGTGCTGATTCCGGTGCAGCCAAGCCCTTACGACATATGGGCCACCGCCGACCTGGTGGAGCTGG
TTAAGCAGCGCATTGAGGTCACGGATGGAAGGCTACAAGCGGCCTTTGTCGTGTCGCGGGCGATCAAAGG
CACGCGCATCGGCGGTGAGGTTGCCGAGGCGCTGGCCGGGTACGAGCTGCCCATTCTTGAGTCCCGTATC
ACGCAGCGCGTGAGCTACCCAGGCACTGCCGCCGCCGGCACAACCGTTCTTGAATCAGAACCCGAGGGCG
ACGCTGCCCGCGAGGTCCAGGCGCTGGCCGCTGAAATTAAATCAAAACTCATTTGAGTTAATGAGGTAAA
GAGAAAATGAGCAAAAGCACAAACACGCTAAGTGCCGGCCGTCCGAGCGCACGCAGCAGCAAGGCTGCAA
CGTTGGCCAGCCTGGCAGACACGCCAGCCATGAAGCGGGTCAACTTTCAGTTGCCGGCGGAGGATCACAC
CAAGCTGAAGATGTACGCGGTACGCCAAGGCAAGACCATTACCGAGCTGCTATCTGAATACATCGCGCAG
CTACCAGAGTAAATGAGCAAATGAATAAATGAGTAGATGAATTTTAGCGGCTAAAGGAGGCGGCATGGAA
AATCAAGAACAACCAGGCACCGACGCCGTGGAATGCCCCATGTGTGGAGGAACGGGCGGTTGGCCAGGCG
TAAGCGGCTGGGTTGCCTGCCGGCCCTGCAATGGCACTGGAACCCCCAAGCCCGAGGAATCGGCGTGAGC
GGTCGCAAACCATCCGGCCCGGTACAAATCGGCGCGGCGCTGGGTGATGACCTGGTGGAGAAGTTGAAGG
CCGCGCAGGCCGCCCAGCGGCAACGCATCGAGGCAGAAGCACGCCCCGGTGAATCGTGGCAAGCGGCCGC
TGATCGAATCCGCAAAGAATCCCGGCAACCGCCGGCAGCCGGTGCGCCGTCGATTAGGAAGCCGCCCAAG
GGCGACGAGCAACCAGATTTTTTCGTTCCGATGCTCTATGACGTGGGCACCCGCGATAGTCGCAGCATCA
TGGACGTGGCCGTTTTCCGTCTGTCGAAGCGTGACCGACGAGCTGGCGAGGTGATCCGCTACGAGCTTCC
AGACGGGCACGTAGAGGTTTCCGCAGGGCCGGCCGGCATGGCCAGTGTGTGGGATTACGACCTGGTACTG
ATGGCGGTTTCCCATCTAACCGAATCCATGAACCGATACCGGGAAGGGAAGGGAGACAAGCCCGGCCGCG
TGTTCCGTCCACACGTTGCGGACGTACTCAAGTTCTGCCGGCGAGCCGATGGCGGAAAGCAGAAAGACGA
CCTGGTAGAAACCTGCATTCGGTTAAACACCACGCACGTTGCCATGCAGCGTACGAAGAAGGCCAAGAAC
GGCCGCCTGGTGACGGTATCCGAGGGTGAAGCCTTGATTAGCCGCTACAAGATCGTAAAGAGCGAAACCG
GGCGGCCGGAGTACATCGAGATCGAGCTAGCTGATTGGATGTACCGCGAGATCACAGAAGGCAAGAACCC
GGACGTGCTGACGGTTCACCCCGATTACTTTTTGATCGATCCCGGCATCGGCCGTTTTCTCTACCGCCTG
GCACGCCGCGCCGCAGGCAAGGCAGAAGCCAGATGGTTGTTCAAGACGATCTACGAACGCAGTGGCAGCG
CCGGAGAGTTCAAGAAGTTCTGTTTCACCGTGCGCAAGCTGATCGGGTCAAATGACCTGCCGGAGTACGA
TTTGAAGGAGGAGGCGGGGCAGGCTGGCCCGATCCTAGTCATGCGCTACCGCAACCTGATCGAGGGCGAA
GCATCCGCCGGTTCCTAATGTACGGAGCAGATGCTAGGGCAAATTGCCCTAGCAGGGGAAAAAGGTCGAA
AAGGTCTCTTTCCTGTGGATAGCACGTACATTGGGAACCCAAAGCCGTACATTGGGAACCGGAACCCGTA
CATTGGGAACCCAAAGCCGTACATTGGGAACCGGTCACACATGTAAGTGACTGATATAAAAGAGAAAAAA
GGCGATTTTTCCGCCTAAAACTCTTTAAAACTTATTAAAACTCTTAAAACCCGCCTGGCCTGTGCATAAC
TGTCTGGCCAGCGCACAGCCGAAGAGCTGCAAAAAGCGCCTACCCTTCGGTCGCTGCGCTCCCTACGCCC
CGCCGCTTCGCGTCGGCCTATCGCGGCCGCTGGCCGCTCAAAAATGGCTGGCCTACGGCCAGGCAATCTA
CCAGCGCGCGGACAAGCTAGGATTGGCAGGATATATTCAGTTGTAAATGCGAGCTGTTGGCTGGCTGGTG
GCAGGATATATTCAGTTGTAAATAAATTGACGCTTAGACAACTTAATAACACATTGCGGACGTTTTTAAT
GTACTGAATTAACGCCGAATTAATTCGAGCTCTCTAGAAAGCTTATCTTTAATCATATTCCATAGTCCAT
ACCATAGCACATACAGTAGTTATATGCTGCAGAAGAGATCCAACAAAACATTCACAATGGATTATAGAAA
CATTTGTTTATTCATTATAATGAGATCTTACATTCATTTAATATTAGAAAAAGCCACAAATTCATAACAC
AACAAGCCAAGAAGAAAACACAAACTTAAGCACACAAGCTTTTTATTTGACACACCAAATATTTCATCTT
CATCTTCATATTTACTCGCTTTCTTTTTCGAAGGTCTCAGTACCTTCAGGGCATCCTCTTGATACATTAC
TTTCCACTTCGATTGGGGCAAGCTGTAGCAGTTCTTGCTTAGACCGAATTGCCATCTCACAGAGATGCTG
AAGAGTTCGCGACCCTCCAGAAACGGTGATACTAACTCCTCGAAACCGAATACTATAGGTACATCCGATC
TGGTCGAAACCGAAAAATCGAGATGCTGCATAGTTAACCGAATCTCCCGTCCAAGATCCAAGGACTCTGT
GCAGTGAAGCTTCCGTCCTGTCGTATCTGAGATATCTCTTAAATACAACTTTCCCGAAACCCCAGCTTTC
CTTGAAACCAAGGGGATTATCTTGATTCGAATTAGTCTCATCGTTATGTAGCCGCCACTCAGTCCAACTC
GGACTTTCGTCAGGAAGTTTGAAGGGAGAAGTGGTACCTCCTGATCCTCCATCCCAACGTTCACTGTTAG
CTTGTTCCCTAGCGTCGTTTCCTTGTATAGCTCGTTCCATCTGTTAATCAGAAAAACTCAGATTAATCGA
CAAATTCGATCGCACAAACTAGAAACTAACACCAGATCTAGATAGAAATCACAAATCGAAGAGTAATTAT
TCGACAAAACTCAAATTATTTGAACAAATCGGATGATATCTATGAAACCCTAATCGAGAATTAAGATGAT
ATCTAACGATCAAACCCAGAAAATCGTCTTCGATCTAAGATTAACAGAATCTAAACCAAAGAACATATAC
GAAATTGGGATCGAACGAAAACAAAATCGAAGATTTTGAGAGAATAAGGAACACAGAAATTTACCTTCAT
CACGGTAGAGAGAATTGAGAGAAAGTTTTTAAGATTTTGAGAAATTGAAATCTGAATTGTGAAGAAGAAG
AGCTCTTTGGGTATTGTTTTATAGAAGAAGAAGAAGAAAAGACGAGGACGACTAGGTCACGAGAAAGCTA
AGGCGGTGAAGCAATAGCTAATAATAAAATGACACGTGTATTGAGCGTTGTTTACACGCAAAGTTGTTTT
TGGCTAATTGCCTTATTTTTAGGTTGAGGAAAAGTATTTGTGCTTTGAGTTGATAAACACGACTCGTGTG
TGCCGGCTGCAACCACTTTGACGCCGTTTATTACTGACTCGTCGACTCGAGACTAGAGCCAAGCTGATCT
CCTTTGCCCCGGAGATCACCATGGACGACTTTCTCTATCTCTACGATCTAGGAAGAAAGTTCGACGGAGA
AGGTGACGATACCATGTTCACCACCGATAATGAGAAGATTAGCCTCTTCAATTTCAGAAAGAATGCTGAC
CCACAGATGGTTAGAGAGGCTTACGCGGCAGGTCTCATCAAGACGATCTACCCGAGTAATAATCTCCAGG
AGATCAAATACCTTCCCAAGAAGGTTAAAGATGCAGTCAAAAGATTCAGGACTAACTGCATCAAGAACAC
AGAGAAAGATATATTTCTCAAGATCAGAAGTACTATTCCAGTATGGACGATTCAAGGCTTGCTTCATAAA
CCAAGGCAAGTAATAGAGATTGGAGTCTCTAAGAAAGTAGTTCCTACTGAATCAAAGGCCATGGAGTCAA
AAATTCAGATCGAGGATCTAACAGAACTCGCCGTGAAGACTGGCGAACAGTTCATACAGAGTCTTTTACG
ACTCAATGACAAGAAGAAAATCTTCGTCAACATGGTGGAGCACGACACTCTCGTCTACTCCAAGAATATC
AAAGATACAGTCTCAGAAGACCAAAGGGCTATTGAGACTTTTCAACAAAGGGTAATATCGGGAAACCTCC
TCGGATTCCATTGCCCAGCTATCTGTCACTTCATCAAAAGGACAGTAGAAAAGGAAGGTGGCACCTACAA
ATGCCATCATTGCGATAAAGGAAAGGCTATCGTTCAAGATGCCTCTGCCGACAGTGGTCCCAAAGATGGA
CCCCCACCCACGAGGAGCATCGTGGAAAAAGAAGACGTTCCAACCACGTCTTCAAAGCAAGTGGATTGAT
GTGATATCTCCACTGACGTAAGGGATGACGCACAATCCCACTATCCTTCGCAATGAGACTTTTCAACAAA
GGGTAATATCGGGAAACCTCCTCGGATTCCATTGCCCAGCTATCTGTCACTTCATCAAAAGGACAGTAGA
AAAGGAAGGTGGCACCTACAAATGCCATCATTGCGATAAAGGAAAGGCTATCGTTCAAGATGCCTCTGCC
GACAGTGGTCCCAAAGATGGACCCCCACCCACGAGGAGCATCGTGGAAAAAGAAGACGTTCCAACCACGT
CTTCAAAGCAAGTGGATTGATGTGATATCTCCACTGACGTAAGGGATGACGCACAATCCCACTATCCTTC
GCAAGACCCTTCCTCTATATAAGGAAGTTCATTTCATTTGGAGAGAGGCCTATTTTTACAACAATTACCA
ACAACAACAAACAACAAACAACATTACAATTACTATTTACAATTACAGGCCTCCCGGGACCATGGTTTCA
AAGGGAGAGGAGTTGTTCACTGGAGTTGTTCCTATCTTGGTTGAGCTTGATGGAGATGTTAACGGACACA
AGTTCTCAGTTTCTGGAGAGGGAGAGGGAGATGCTACTTACGGAAAGCTCACTTTGAAGTTCATCTGCAC
TACTGGTAAGCTTCCTGTTCCATGGCCAACCCTTGTTACCACCCTTACCTACGGTGTTCAATGCTTCTCT
CGTTACCCTGATCACATGAAGCAACACGATTTCTTCAAGTCTGCTATGCCTGAGGGTTACGTCCAAGAGA
GAACCATCTTCTTTAAGGATGATGGTAACTACAAGACTAGAGCTGAGGTCAAGTTTGAGGGTGACACTCT
TGTCAACAGAATCGAACTTAAGGGTATCGACTTTAAGGAAGACGGTAACATCCTTGGTCACAAGTTGGAA
TACAACTACAACTCTCACAACGTTTACATCATGGCTGACAAGCAGAAGAACGGTATCAAGGTTAACTTTA
AGATCAGACACAACATTGAAGATGGTTCTGTTCAGTTGGCTGATCACTACCAGCAGAACACTCCTATTGG
TGATGGTCCTGTTTTGTTGCCAGATAACCACTACTTGTCTACTCAGTCTAAATTGAGTAAAGATCCAAAC
GAGAAGAGAGATCACATGGTTCTTCTTGAGTTTGTTACTGCTGCTGGTATTACTCTTGGAATGGATGAGC
TTTACAAGGGGTCAGGAAGCGAAACACCAGGAACATCAGAAAGTGCAACACCAGAATCTGGATCCGGCTC
TGAAACTCCTGGTACTAGTGAATCGGCTACCCCTGAATCAGGGTCCTGATCACGGCCATGCTAGAGTCCG
CAAAAATCACCAGTCTCTCTCTACAAATCTATCTCTCTCTATTTTTCTCCAGAATAATGTGTGAGTAGTT
CCCAGATAAGGGAATTAGGGTTCTTATAGGGTTTCGCTCATGTGTTGAGCATATAAGAAACCCTTAGTAT
GTATTTGTATTTGTAAAATACTTCTATCAATAAAATTTCTAATTCCTAAAACCAAAATCCAGTGACCTGG
TAACCTGGCAGGATATATGCGGTTGTAATTTTGGCAGGATATATGCGGTTGTAATTCATTTTTATTGTCT
AAATTTCTGTATTTGTTTGTTTGCAATTAGATCCACGTTGTGTCTCAAAATCTCTGATGTTACATTGCAC
AAGATAAAAATATATCATCATGAACAATAAAACTGTCTGCTTACATAAACAGTAATACAAGGGGTGTTAT
GAGCCATATTCAACGGGAAACGTCGAGGCCGCGATTAAATTCCAACATGGATGCTGATTTATATGGGTAT
AAATGGGCTCGCGATAATGTCGGGCAATCAGGTGCGACAATCTATCGCTTGTATGGGAAGCCCGATGCGC
CAGAGTTGTTTCTGAAACATGGCAAAGGTAGCGTTGCCAATGATGTTACAGATGAGATGGTCAGACTAAA
CTGGCTGACGGAATTTATGCCTCTTCCGACCATCAAGCATTTTATCCGTACTCCTGATGATGCATGGTTA
CTCACCACTGCGATCCCCGGAAAAACAGCATTCCAGGTATTAGAAGAATATCCTGATTCAGGTGAAAATA
TTGTTGATGCGCTGGCAGTGTTCCTGCGCCGGTTGCATTCGATTCCTGTTTGTAATTGTCCTTTTAACAG
CGATCGCGTATTTCGTCTCGCTCAGGCGCAATCACGAATGAATAACGGTTTGGTTGATGCGAGTGATTTT
GATGACGAGCGTAATGGCTGGCCTGTTGAACAAGTCTGGAAAGAAATGCATAAACTTTTGCCATTCTCAC
CGGATTCAGTCGTCACTCATGGTGATTTCTCACTTGATAACCTTATTTTTGACGAGGGGAAATTAATAGG
TTGTATTGATGTTGGACGAGTCGGAATCGCAGACCGATACCAGGATCTTGCCATCCTATGGAACTGCCTC
GGTGAGTTTTCTCCTTCATTACAGAAACGGCTTTTTCAAAAATATGGTATTGATAATCCTGATATGAATA
AATTGCAGTTTCATTTGATGCTCGATGAGTTTTTCTAATCAGAATTGGTTAATTGGTTGTAACACTGGCA
GAGCATTACGCTGACTTGACGGGACGGCGCAAGCTCATGACCAAAATCCCTTAACGTGAGTTACGCGTCG
TTCCACTGAGCGTCAGACCCCGTAGAAAAGATCAAAGGATCTTC
